Addgene plasmid #111949: Hsh155 N747A
Purpose: This is a shuffle plasmid containing the HSH155 gene and the surrounding genomic regions. It bears a TRP marker for shuffle into a HSH155 deletion strain. It has the N747A mutation
Depositing lab: Aaron Hoskins. Depositing organization: University of Wisconsin, Madison. Publication: Functional Analysis of Hsh155/SF3b1 Interactions with the U2 snRNA/Branch Site Duplex. Carrocci TJ, Paulson JC, Hoskins AA. RNA. 2018 May 11. pii: rna.065664.118. doi: 10.1261/rna.065664.118. PubMed 29752352.
Backbone
  Vector backbone: pRS414
  Backbone manufacturer: ATCC
  Backbone size w/o insert (bp): 4788
  Total vector size (bp): 8124
  Vector type: Bacterial Expression, Yeast Expression
  Selectable markers: TRP1
Growth in bacteria
  Bacterial resistance: Ampicillin, 100 μg/mL
  Growth temperature: 37°C
  Growth strain: DH5alpha
  Copy number: Unknown
Gene/Insert
  Gene/Insert name: Hsh155 N747A
  Species: S. cerevisiae (budding yeast)
  Insert size (bp): 3339
  Mutation: N747A
Terms and licenses: Academic/Nonprofit Terms; Industry Terms: Not Available to Industry
How to cite: Hsh155 N747A was a gift from Aaron Hoskins (Addgene plasmid # 111949 ; http://n2t.net/addgene:111949 ; RRID:Addgene_111949)
