[The description below was written by a language model from this plasmid's Addgene catalogue record and pLannotate feature annotations shown in this document.]
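Description:
Hsh155 N747A is a yeast–E. coli shuttle plasmid built on pRS414, a low-copy centromeric vector, and carries the Saccharomyces cerevisiae HSH155 gene with an asparagine-to-alanine substitution at residue 747. In E. coli it replicates from a high-copy ColE1/pUC-type origin and is selected with ampicillin through the β-lactamase gene. In yeast it is maintained by a CEN6/ARS element, which gives stable, roughly single-copy inheritance, and is selected by tryptophan prototrophy through the TRP1 marker driven by its own promoter. An f1 origin and remnants of the lacZα/lac promoter cloning region are also present, as are T7 and T3 promoters flanking the insert, all inherited from the backbone.

The insert of about 3.3 kb is a genomic fragment rather than a bare coding sequence. The HSH155 open reading frame is preceded by roughly 300 bp of upstream sequence and followed by downstream genomic DNA that extends into a short fragment of the neighbouring ABZ2 gene. No heterologous yeast promoter is annotated, so expression presumably relies on the native flanking regulatory regions, although the record does not delineate them. HSH155 encodes the yeast homologue of SF3b1, a spliceosome component that contacts pre-mRNA on both sides of the branch site early in assembly.

The plasmid is intended for plasmid shuffling: it is introduced into an HSH155 deletion strain so that the N747A allele becomes the only source of the protein. This allows the mutation's effect on viability and splicing to be assessed, in the context of studying Hsh155 interactions with the U2 snRNA/branch site duplex.
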