Features (pLannotate 1.2.2; 19 found; start..end, strand, type, name):
     10..28      +  promoter       T7 promoter: promoter for bacteriophage T7 RNA polymerase
    309..3221    +  CDS            HSH155: SF3B1_YEAST - Experimental evidence at protein level: Swiss-Prot protein existence level 1. Contacts pre-mRNA on both sides of the branch site early in spliceosome assembly. From Saccharomyces cerevisiae (strain ATCC 204508 / S288c) (Baker's yeast).
   3423..3476    +  CDS            ABZ2 (fragment): PABC_YEAST - Experimental evidence at protein level: Swiss-Prot protein existence level 1. Converts 4-amino-4-deoxychorismate into 4-aminobenzoate (PABA) and pyruvate. From Saccharomyces cerevisiae (strain ATCC 204508 / S288c) (Baker's yeast).
   3493..3511    -  promoter       T3 promoter: promoter for bacteriophage T3 RNA polymerase
   3556..3572    -  protein_bind   lac operator: The lac repressor binds to the lac operator to inhibit transcription in E. coli. This inhibition can be relieved by adding lactose or isopropyl-β-D-thiogalactopyranoside (IPTG). lac repressor encoded by lacI
   3580..3610    -  promoter       lac promoter: promoter for the E. coli lac operon
   3625..3646    -  protein_bind   CAP binding site: CAP binding activates transcription in the presence of cAMP. E. coli catabolite activator protein
   3659..3751    -  CDS            lacI (fragment): lac repressor; lacI; The lac repressor binds to the lac operator to inhibit transcription in E. coli. This inhibition can be relieved by adding lactose or isopropyl-β-D-thiogalactopyranoside (IPTG).
   3934..4522    -  rep_origin     ori: high-copy-number ColE1/pMB1/pBR322/pUC origin of replication
   4693..5553    -  CDS            AmpR: β-lactamase; bla; confers resistance to ampicillin, carbenicillin, and related antibiotics
   5554..5658    -  promoter       AmpR promoter: bla
   5695..6198    +  misc_feature   CEN/ARS: S. cerevisiae CEN6 centromere fused to an autonomously replicating sequence
   6266..6301    +  CDS            rop (fragment): Rop protein, which maintains plasmids at low copy number; rop
   6403..6452    +  misc_feature   bom (fragment): basis of mobility region from pBR322
   6590..6737    +  promoter       TRP1 promoter: S. cerevisiae TRP1
   6738..7412    +  CDS            TRP1: phosphoribosylanthranilate isomerase, required for tryptophan biosynthesis; S. cerevisiae TRP1; yeast auxotrophic marker
   7463..7514    +  misc_feature   bom (fragment): basis of mobility region from pBR322
   7542..7970    -  rep_origin     f1 ori (sequence partly withheld): f1 bacteriophage origin of replication; arrow indicates direction of (+) strand synthesis
   7974..2       -  CDS            lacZα (fragment) (across the origin): LacZα fragment of β-galactosidase; lacZ fragment
>Addgene plasmid #111949 | Hsh155 N747A | addgene full sequence | sequence record 213584 | Addgene NGS Result
GAGCGCGCGTAATACGACTCACTATAGGGCGAATTGGGTACCGGGCCCCCCCCTCGAGCATGTACTTTCC
GCCTAACTACCATCACCTGTCTTTATTTATTCCGCTGACAGATATGCACAACCAATTATCGTCTCTTGAA
AGCTTTTTAGACGTGATTGCTGTTATTTGGCACGTTGTTAGTATTTAAGCTTATTCGGGTTTGCATTGAT
ATTTGCCCGAGCAGAAATCTCCTTCTCGATGAGTTAGAACTGAAACATCTCTTCAATTACTTATACATAA
TAAACATAGAAAGCCAGGACCTGTCATCATGAGTCATCCGATTCAATTTGTAAACGCTAATAATAGCGAT
AAGAGCCACCAATTAGGCGGTCAATATTCTATTCCTCAGGATTTGAGGGAAAACCTGCAGAAAGAAGCTG
CACGTATTGGTGAGAACGAAAAAGATGTGCTACAGGAAAAAATGGAAACTAGGACAGTGCAAAATCGAGA
GGATTCATACCACAAAAGAAGGTTTGATATGAAGTTTGAGCCGGATTCCGATACACAAACTGTTACGTCT
TCAGAAAATACCCAAGACGCTGTCGTGCCAAGGAAAAGAAAATCTCGTTGGGATGTAAAAGGGTACGAGC
CACCTGATGAATCTTCAACAGCGGTCAAAGAAAACTCTGATAGTGCTTTGGTTAATGTAGAAGGAATCCA
TGATTTGATGTTTTTTAAACCTTCTGACCATAAATATTTCGCCGACGTTATATCCAAAAAACCCATAGAT
GAGTTAAATAAGGATGAAAAGAAAGAAAGAACCCTGTCGATGTTACTTCTGAAAATAAAAAATGGCAATA
CAGCGAGTAGGAGGACTTCTATGCGGATTTTAACCGATAAAGCTGTTACATTTGGTCCAGAAATGATATT
TAACCGCTTATTGCCCATATTACTAGACAGAAGTTTGGAAGACCAGGAAAGACATCTAATGATCAAGACC
ATAGATCGCGTCCTTTACCAGCTAGGAGATTTAACAAAACCTTACGTTCACAAAATACTTGTAGTAGCTG
CCCCATTGCTAATAGATGAAGATCCAATGGTTCGTTCAACAGGCCAGGAGATAATCACCAATCTGTCTAC
AGTCGCTGGCCTAAAAACCATTCTAACAGTAATGAGACCTGATATTGAGAATGAGGATGAGTATGTTAGA
AATGTAACTTCAAGAGCGGCGGCTGTGGTGGCAAAAGCCCTTGGTGTTAATCAATTGCTTCCTTTCATCA
ATGCAGCATGCCACTCACGGAAGTCTTGGAAAGCAAGGCATACTGGCATAAAAATTGTGCAGCAAATAGG
TATACTTTTGGGAATAGGTGTCTTGAATCATCTTACTGGGCTGATGAGTTGTATCAAAGACTGCCTAATG
GATGATCACGTTCCGGTGCGAATTGTTACAGCACATACTTTATCAACACTAGCAGAAAATTCTTATCCAT
ATGGTATCGAAGTTTTCAACGTTGTACTGGAGCCATTATGGAAGGGTATAAGAAGTCATCGTGGTAAAGT
GCTATCTTCTTTTTTAAAAGCTGTTGGATCTATGATCCCATTGATGGACCCAGAGTATGCCGGTTATTAT
ACCACAGAAGCAATGAGAATAATTAGACGTGAATTCGACTCTCCCGATGATGAAATGAAAAAGACCATTC
TTTTAGTATTACAAAAATGTAGCGCTGTAGAATCCATAACGCCAAAATTTCTGAGAGAAGAAATCGCGCC
AGAATTCTTTCAAAAATTTTGGGTCAGACGAGTGGCATTGGATAGACCATTAAACAAAGTTGTTACATAT
ACTACTGTTACATTAGCAAAGAAATTAGGTTGTTCTTATACCATTGATAAATTATTAACACCATTGAGAG
ATGAAGCTGAGCCGTTCAGAACAATGGCTGTCCATGCTGTTACTAGAACAGTAAACTTATTAGGGACAGC
AGATTTAGATGAGAGATTAGAAACGAGGCTTATTGATGCGCTCTTGATAGCATTTCAAGAACAAACAAAT
AGTGATTCTATAATCTTTAAAGGGTTTGGGGCAGTGACGGTGTCACTTGACATCCGTATGAAACCGTTTT
TAGCACCCATTGTGAGTACGATTTTAAATCATTTAAAGCATAAAACTCCCTTGGTTCGTCAACATGCAGC
AGATCTATGTGCCATACTAATACCAGTCATCAAGAACTGTCACGAATTCGAAATGTTGAATAAATTGAAC
ATTATATTGTATGAATCCTTAGGCGAAGTATATCCAGAGGTATTAGGTTCTATAATCAACGCTATGTACT
GTATTACTAGCGTAATGGATTTGGATAAACTACAACCTCCTATTAATCAAATTTTACCAACCTTAACTCC
AATTTTAAGAAACAAGCATAGAAAAGTCGAAGTAAACACTATCAAATTTGTTGGACTTATTGGTAAATTA
GCACCTACCTATGCACCTCCTAAAGAATGGATGAGAATATGTTTTGAACTATTAGAACTTTTGAAAAGTA
CAAATAAAGAAATAAGAAGATCAGCAGCTGCCACGTTTGGATTCATTGCTGAAGCAATTGGACCTCACGA
TGTTCTTGTTGCGTTATTGAACAATTTAAAGGTTCAAGAACGTCAGTTACGTGTATGCACGGCTGTTGCT
ATCGGTATCGTTGCTAAAGTGTGTGGTCCTTACAACGTGCTGCCAGTAATCATGAATGAATACACAACAC
CAGAGACTAATGTTCAAAACGGTGTTCTCAAGGCCATGTCATTCATGTTTGAGTACATTGGTAACATGTC
TAAGGATTACATATACTTCATAACACCATTATTAGAAGATGCACTCACCGATAGGGATTTAGTTCATCGT
CAGACAGCGTCGAACGTAATAACCCACTTAGCTTTAAACTGTTCAGGTACAGGTCACGAAGATGCCTTCA
TTCATTTAATGAATCTTCTAATACCCAATATTTTTGAAACTTCACCACATGCTATTATGCGTATTTTAGA
AGGTTTGGAGGCACTGAGTCAAGCTCTTGGCCCTGGACTATTCATGAACTACATATGGGCAGGATTGTTC
CATCCAGCGAAGAATGTAAGGAAAGCATTTTGGAGGGTGTATAATAACATGTACGTAATGTACCAGGACG
CCATGGTACCTTTTTACCCCGTTACACCAGACAACAATGAAGAATATATAGAAGAACTGGATTTAGTTCT
GTGAATATATATAGAGCATATAAATAACCACAACTTGTAAGAATATTTTACTTGACACACCTATATCATC
ACGTCACGATGCCTTCATAGATTATGATGAAATATAAACAGAACCTGCTATTGGAAAAAAAAGGGCAGGA
AAAAATTTTGTGAAAGTGAGTAAAAGAAAGATGAAGAGCGAGACATGGATAATAAGAAATAGATGTCACT
AATGGACAATTGGAAGACTGATATGGAAAGTTACGATGAAGGAGGAGCTCCAGCTTTTGTTCCCTTTAGT
GAGGGTTAATTGCGCGCTTGGCGTAATCATGGTCATAGCTGTTTCCTGTGTGAAATTGTTATCCGCTCAC
AATTCCACACAACATACGAGCCGGAAGCATAAAGTGTAAAGCCTGGGGTGCCTAATGAGTGAGCTAACTC
ACATTAATTGCGTTGCGCTCACTGCCCGCTTTCCAGTCGGGAAACCTGTCGTGCCAGCTGCATTAATGAA
TCGGCCAACGCGCGGGGAGAGGCGGTTTGCGTATTGGGCGCTCTTCCGCTTCCTCGCTCACTGACTCGCT
GCGCTCGGTCGTTCGGCTGCGGCGAGCGGTATCAGCTCACTCAAAGGCGGTAATACGGTTATCCACAGAA
TCAGGGGATAACGCAGGAAAGAACATGTGAGCAAAAGGCCAGCAAAAGGCCAGGAACCGTAAAAAGGCCG
CGTTGCTGGCGTTTTTCCATAGGCTCCGCCCCCCTGACGAGCATCACAAAAATCGACGCTCAAGTCAGAG
GTGGCGAAACCCGACAGGACTATAAAGATACCAGGCGTTTCCCCCTGGAAGCTCCCTCGTGCGCTCTCCT
GTTCCGACCCTGCCGCTTACCGGATACCTGTCCGCCTTTCTCCCTTCGGGAAGCGTGGCGCTTTCTCATA
GCTCACGCTGTAGGTATCTCAGTTCGGTGTAGGTCGTTCGCTCCAAGCTGGGCTGTGTGCACGAACCCCC
CGTTCAGCCCGACCGCTGCGCCTTATCCGGTAACTATCGTCTTGAGTCCAACCCGGTAAGACACGACTTA
TCGCCACTGGCAGCAGCCACTGGTAACAGGATTAGCAGAGCGAGGTATGTAGGCGGTGCTACAGAGTTCT
TGAAGTGGTGGCCTAACTACGGCTACACTAGAAGAACAGTATTTGGTATCTGCGCTCTGCTGAAGCCAGT
TACCTTCGGAAAAAGAGTTGGTAGCTCTTGATCCGGCAAACAAACCACCGCTGGTAGCGGTGGTTTTTTT
GTTTGCAAGCAGCAGATTACGCGCAGAAAAAAAGGATCTCAAGAAGATCCTTTGATCTTTTCTACGGGGT
CTGACGCTCAGTGGAACGAAAACTCACGTTAAGGGATTTTGGTCATGAGATTATCAAAAAGGATCTTCAC
CTAGATCCTTTTAAATTAAAAATGAAGTTTTAAATCAATCTAAAGTATATATGAGTAAACTTGGTCTGAC
AGTTACCAATGCTTAATCAGTGAGGCACCTATCTCAGCGATCTGTCTATTTCGTTCATCCATAGTTGCCT
GACTCCCCGTCGTGTAGATAACTACGATACGGGAGGGCTTACCATCTGGCCCCAGTGCTGCAATGATACC
GCGAGACCCACGCTCACCGGCTCCAGATTTATCAGCAATAAACCAGCCAGCCGGAAGGGCCGAGCGCAGA
AGTGGTCCTGCAACTTTATCCGCCTCCATCCAGTCTATTAATTGTTGCCGGGAAGCTAGAGTAAGTAGTT
CGCCAGTTAATAGTTTGCGCAACGTTGTTGCCATTGCTACAGGCATCGTGGTGTCACGCTCGTCGTTTGG
TATGGCTTCATTCAGCTCCGGTTCCCAACGATCAAGGCGAGTTACATGATCCCCCATGTTGTGCAAAAAA
GCGGTTAGCTCCTTCGGTCCTCCGATCGTTGTCAGAAGTAAGTTGGCCGCAGTGTTATCACTCATGGTTA
TGGCAGCACTGCATAATTCTCTTACTGTCATGCCATCCGTAAGATGCTTTTCTGTGACTGGTGAGTACTC
AACCAAGTCATTCTGAGAATAGTGTATGCGGCGACCGAGTTGCTCTTGCCCGGCGTCAATACGGGATAAT
ACCGCGCCACATAGCAGAACTTTAAAAGTGCTCATCATTGGAAAACGTTCTTCGGGGCGAAAACTCTCAA
GGATCTTACCGCTGTTGAGATCCAGTTCGATGTAACCCACTCGTGCACCCAACTGATCTTCAGCATCTTT
TACTTTCACCAGCGTTTCTGGGTGAGCAAAAACAGGAAGGCAAAATGCCGCAAAAAAGGGAATAAGGGCG
ACACGGAAATGTTGAATACTCATACTCTTCCTTTTTCAATATTATTGAAGCATTTATCAGGGTTATTGTC
TCATGAGCGGATACATATTTGAATGTATTTAGAAAAATAAACAAATAGGGGTTCCGCGCACATTTCCCCG
AAAAGTGCCACCTGGGTCCTTTTCATCACGTGCTATAAAAATAATTATAATTTAAATTTTTTAATATAAA
TATATAAATTAAAAATAGAAAGTAAAAAAAGAAATTAAAGAAAAAATAGTTTTTGTTTTCCGAAGATGTA
AAAGACTCTAGGGGGATCGCCAACAAATACTACCTTTTATCTTGCTCTTCCTGCTCTCAGGTATTAATGC
CGAATTGTTTCATCTTGTCTGTGTAGAAGACCACACACGAAAATCCTGTGATTTTACATTTTACTTATCG
TTAATCGAATGTATATCTATTTAATCTGCTTTTCTTGTCTAATAAATATATATGTAAAGTACGCTTTTTG
TTGAAATTTTTTAAACCTTTGTTTATTTTTTTTTCTTCATTCCGTAACTCTTCTACCTTCTTTATTTACT
TTCTAAAATCCAAATACAAAACATAAAAATAAATAAACACAGAGTAAATTCCCAAATTATTCCATCATTA
AAAGATACGAGGCGCGTGTAAGTTACAGGCAAGCGATCCGTCTAAGAAACCATTATTATCATGACATTAA
CCTATAAAAATAGGCGTATCACGAGGCCCTTTCGTCTCGCGCGTTTCGGTGATGACGGTGAAAACCTCTG
ACACATGCAGCTCCCGGAGACGGTCACAGCTTGTCTGTAAGCGGATGCCGGGAGCAGACAAGCCCGTCAG
GGCGCGTCAGCGGGTGTTGGCGGGTGTCGGGGCTGGCTTAACTATGCGGCATCAGAGCAGATTGTACTGA
GAGTGCACCATAGATCACGACATTACTATATATATAATATAGGAAGCATTTAATAGAACAGCATCGTAAT
ATATGTGTACTTTGCAGTTATGACGCCAGATGGCAGTAGTGGAAGATATTCTTTATTGAAAAATAGCTTG
TCACCTTACGTACAATCTTGATCCGGAGCTTTTCTTTTTTTGCCGATTAAGAATTAATTCGGTCGAAAAA
AGAAAAGGAGAGGGCCAAGAGGGAGGGCATTGGTGACTATTGAGCACGTGAGTATACGTGATTAAGCACA
CAAAGGCAGCTTGGAGTATGTCTGTTATTAATTTCACAGGTAGTTCTGGTCCATTGGTGAAAGTTTGCGG
CTTGCAGAGCACAGAGGCCGCAGAATGTGCTCTAGATTCCGATGCTGACTTGCTGGGTATTATATGTGTG
CCCAATAGAAAGAGAACAATTGACCCGGTTATTGCAAGGAAAATTTCAAGTCTTGTAAAAGCATATAAAA
ATAGTTCAGGCACTCCGAAATACTTGGTTGGCGTGTTTCGTAATCAACCTAAGGAGGATGTTTTGGCTCT
GGTCAATGATTACGGCATTGATATCGTCCAACTGCATGGAGATGAGTCGTGGCAAGAATACCAAGAGTTC
CTCGGTTTGCCAGTTATTAAAAGACTCGTATTTCCAAAAGACTGCAACATACTACTCAGTGCAGCTTCAC
AGAAACCTCATTCGTTTATTCCCTTGTTTGATTCAGAAGCAGGTGGGACAGGTGAACTTTTGGATTGGAA
CTCGATTTCTGACTGGGTTGGAAGGCAAGAGAGCCCCGAAAGCTTACATTTTATGTTAGCTGGTGGACTG
ACGCCAGAAAATGTTGGTGATGCGCTTAGATTAAATGGCGTTATTGGTGTTGATGTAAGCGGAGGTGTGG
AGACAAATGGTGTAAAAGACTCTAACAAAATAGCAAATTTCGTCAAAAATGCTAAGAAATAGGTTATTAC
TGAGTAGTATTTATTTAAGTATTGTTTGTGCACTTGCCGATCTATGCGGTGTGAAATACCGCACAGATGC
GTAAGGAGAAAATACCGCATCAGGAAATTGTAAGCGTTAATATTTTGTTAAAATTCGCGTTAAATTTTTG
TTAAATCAGCTCATTTTTTAACCAATAGGCCGAAATCGGCAAAATCCCTTATAAATCAAAAGAATAGACC
GAGATAGGGT
[37 nt withheld, positions 7641-7677]
AAAGAACGTGGACTCCAACGTCAAAGG
[49 nt withheld, positions 7705-7753]
T
[91 nt withheld, positions 7755-7845]
G
[124 nt withheld, positions 7847-7970]
CCATTCGCCATTCAGGCTGCGCAACTGTTGGGAAGGGCGATCGGTGCGGGCCTCTTCGCTATTACGCCAG
CTGGCGAAAGGGGGATGTGCTGCAAGGCGATTAAGTTGGGTAACGCCAGGGTTTTCCCAGTCACGACGTT
GTAAAACGACGGCCAGT
